Addgene plasmid #44686: PL08010A1B05
Depositing lab: Phillip Newmark. Depositing organization: University of Illinois at Urbana-Champaign. Publication: Molecular markers to characterize the hermaphroditic reproductive system of the planarian Schmidtea mediterranea. Chong T, Stary JM, Wang Y, Newmark PA. BMC Dev Biol. 2011 Nov 10;11:69. 10.1186/1471-213X-11-69 PubMed 22074376.
Backbone
  Vector backbone: pBluescript SK II (+)
  Backbone size w/o insert (bp): 2961
Growth in bacteria
  Bacterial resistance: Ampicillin, 100 μg/mL
  Growth temperature: 37°C
  Growth strain: DH5alpha
  Copy number: High Copy
Gene/Insert
  Gene/Insert name: Smed-tkn-1 (alt names: EST Contig 3817; PL06003X1B05)
  Species: Schmidtea mediterranea
  GenBank ID: HO007229.1 DN309082.1
  Promoter: T7 sense, T3 antisense
  Cloning method: Restriction Enzyme; 5′ cloning site EcoRI (not destroyed); 3′ cloning site NotI (not destroyed)
  Sequencing primers: 5′ T7; 3′ T3
Terms and licenses: Academic/Nonprofit Terms; Industry Terms: Not Available to Industry
How to cite: PL08010A1B05 was a gift from Phillip Newmark (Addgene plasmid # 44686 ; http://n2t.net/addgene:44686 ; RRID:Addgene_44686)
