[The description below was written by a language model from this plasmid's Addgene catalogue record.]
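Description:
PL08010A1B05 is a cDNA clone in pBluescript SK II (+), a small (2,961 bp without insert), high-copy bacterial phagemid cloning vector that is propagated in E. coli under ampicillin selection. It is not an expression vector for eukaryotic cells. It serves as a storage and in vitro transcription template for a single cloned transcript. No feature table accompanies the record, so elements such as the plasmid origin, the f1 origin and the lacZα region typical of pBluescript vectors are inferred from the backbone name rather than annotated here.

The insert is Smed-tkn-1 from the planarian flatworm Schmidtea mediterranea. It is also recorded as EST Contig 3817 and derives from an expressed sequence tag collection. The record does not give the insert length, whether the clone covers the full coding region, or any functional annotation of the gene product. The fragment was cloned between EcoRI at the 5′ end and NotI at the 3′ end, and both sites remain intact, so the insert can be excised or the plasmid linearised at either end. The cDNA is flanked by opposing bacteriophage promoters: T7 transcribes the sense strand and T3 the antisense strand, and the same sites serve as sequencing primer sites. This arrangement allows strand-specific RNA to be synthesised in vitro, typically antisense riboprobes for in situ hybridisation with sense transcripts as controls. The associated publication used molecular markers to characterise the hermaphroditic reproductive system of S. mediterranea, which suggests the clone was used as a probe template for marker expression, though the record does not state the gene's expression pattern.
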