>Addgene plasmid #44686 | PL08010A1B05 | depositor partial sequence | sequence record 61219 | PL08010A1B05 sequence 1165 bps
GGAATATTATATTTTTAAATAAATTTTACAAAAAATGGCTCAAATGGTTGCCCCTCCGAAATTATTTATT
CATCCCGAGTGGGTGCAAGACAAGGAAATGCGATTCAGAAACGCCGAATTGGAAAGACAATCAGCTGAAA
GACTGATGAACGACGCAGATCGTTTTGAGGATGAAACTGATCGTCGAACAAACAAAACTCTTGATGACGT
CAACAAGAAATTGGCTCAAAGAATTGATGATGTAAAATATTGGAATGACGAAAATGAAAAGAAATCAGAT
GAACTTTTCAAAGAAACTGACATGCTTGGCACTTCTGCAGCAAGAATTGACAAAGCAAGAGCAGCAGTTA
AAGACTATTTGCACTATACAAAAGCATGCAAAGTGAATAGGGAAGACCGCTACGGCATTGATCTATGCGC
TGATGACGTTCATTTTAATTTAAATAAAGAAATCGAGACGTATGAAAATGTTCTCAAGTTACTTGACAAA
AGTGAAGAAGAAGCACGAGAACAGTTACGTCTCAATCGAAAAGCCAATCATCGACTTTATCAAGATTCTT
TGAATAAAAAAGCTTCGTTGGCAATAGATAATTATTGCTTGGACTCTAAACCTCACTTATCTGACATCAA
TCAAACCCCACCAAACTCAGATCCAAACAAGTTTTGCAAGAAATAAAGAACACTGAAACCTCAATGGAAG
ATTTGAAGAAGTGTCTAGATAGTAAGATGGCGTATCTCACTCTAGCAGAGCACCGACTTGGCCAAAGAAA
CTTGCGAATTGCCAACGAAAATTGTTTAGATGAACCCCACATTAGGCTGCATGAGGAGATTTGTGAAATC
AAATTAGACATTATTCAATTAAAAAAGAGAATAGTTGACCATGAATTCCAACTGAAGGGTTTGAGGCGCC
AACAGTTGGGATTAGAAGAAGACATTCAGTGCAAGAGCAACAGCATATTTATTGACGAAGTTATTTGCGG
AGGGATACGGGAAACATTGGTCGTGAAGTCTTTTTAAATTGTTTACAATCTTTTTTTATTTAGACTAAGA
ACTAGATAAAAATCAAGAATATTTGATTCTTTTAAGATTGAATAGCTTGGATTTGTGTAAGACTTCTTTT
CAATACAATAAACTGGAATTGAAAAAAAAAAAAAAAAAAATGCGA
