>Addgene plasmid #44686 | PL08010A1B05 | addgene partial sequence | sequence record 63717 | M13_pUC_fwd
CGCGTAATACGACTCACTATAGGGCGAATTGGGTACCGGGCCCCCCCTCGAGGTCGACGGTATCGATAAG
CTTGATATCGAATTCCGTTGCTGTCGGGAATATTATATTTTTAAATAAATTTTACAAAAAATGGCTCAAA
TGGTTGCCCCTCCGAAATTATTTATTCATCCCGAGTGGGTGCAAGACAAGGAAATGCGATTCAGAAACGC
CGAATTGGAAAGACAATCAGCTGAAAGACTGATGAACGACGCAGATCGTTTTGAGGATGAAACTGATCGT
CGAACAAACAAAACTCTTGATGACGTCAACAAGAAATTGGCTCAAAGAATTGATGATGTAAAATATTGGA
ATGACGAAAATGAAAAGAAATCAGATGAACTTTTCAAAGAAACTGACATGCTTGGCACTTCTGCAGCAAG
AATTGACAAAGCAAGAGCAGCAGTTAAAGACTATTTGCACTATACAAAAGCATGCAAAGTGAATAGGGAA
GACCGCTACGGCATTGATCTATGCGCTGATGACGTTCATTTTAATTTAAATAAAGAAATCGAGACGTATG
AAAATGTTCTCAAGTTACTTGACAAAAGTGAAGAAGAAGCACGAGAACAGTTACGTCTCAATCGAAAAGC
CAATCATCGACTTTATCAAGATTCTTTGAATAAAAAAGCTTCGTTGGCAATAGATAATTATTGCTTGGAC
TCTAAACCTCACTTATCTGACATCAATCAAACCCCACCAAACTCAGATCCAAACAAGTTTTGCAAGAAAT
AAAGAACACTGAAACCTCAATGGAAGATTTGAAGAAGTGTCTAGATAGTAAGATGGCGTATCTCACTCTA
GCAGAGCACCGACTTGGCCAAAGAAACTTGCGAATTGCCAACGAAAATTGTT
