>Addgene plasmid #44686 | PL08010A1B05 | addgene partial sequence | sequence record 63718 | M13_pUC_rev
GATTACGCCAAGCGCGCAATTAACCCTCACTAAAGGGAACAAAAGCTGGAGCTCCACCGCGGTGGCGGCC
GCTCGCATTTTTTTTTTTTTTTTTTTCAATTCCAGTTTATTGTATTGAAAAGAAGTCTTACACAAATCCA
AGCTATTCAATCTTAAAAGAATCAAATATTCTTGATTTTTATCTAGTTCTTAGTCTAAATAAAAAAAGAT
TGTAAACAATTTAAAAAGACTTCACGACCAATGTTTCCCGTATCCCTCCGCAAATAACTTCGTCAATAAA
TATGCTGTTGCTCTTGCACTGAATGTCTTCTTCTAATCCCAACTGTTGGCGCCTCAAACCCTTCAGTTGG
AATTCATGGTCAACTATTCTCTTTTTTAATTGAATAATGTCTAATTTGATTTCACAAATCTCCTCATGCA
GCCTAATGTGGGGTTCATCTAAACAATTTTCGTTGGCAATTCGCAAGTTTCTTTGGCCAAGTCGGTGCTC
TGCTAGAGTGAGATACGCCATCTTACTATCTAGACACTTCTTCAAATCTTCCATTGAGGTTTCAGTGTTC
TTTATTTCTTGCAAAACTTGTTTGGATCTGAGTTTGGTGGGGTTTGATTGATGTCAGATAAGTGAGGTTT
AGAGTCCAAGCAATAATTATCTATTGCCAACGAAGCTTTTTTATTCAAAGAATCTTGATAAAGTCGATGA
TTGGCTTTTCGATTGAGACGTAACTGTTCTCGTGCTTCTTCTTCACTTTTGTCAAGTAACTTGAGAACAT
TTTCATACGTCTCGATTTCTTTATTTAAATTAAAATGAACGTCATCAGCGCATAGATCAATGCCGTAGCG
GTCTTCCCTATTCACTTTGCATGCTTTTGTATAGTGCAAATAGTCTTTAACTGCTGCTCTTGCTTTGTCA
ATTCTTGCTGCA
